>Addgene plasmid #242421 | pLKO.1 mouse NT | addgene full sequence | sequence record 486108 | Addgene NGS Result
GGGGTTGGGGTTGCGCCTTTTCCAAGGCAGCCCTGGGTTTGCGCAGGGACGCGGCTGCTCTGGGCGTGGT
TCCGGGAAACGCAGCGGCGCCGACCCTGGGTCTCGCACATTCTTCACGTCCGTTCGCAGCGTCACCCGGA
TCTTCGCCGCTACCCTTGTGGGCCCCCCGGCGACGCTTCCTGCTCCGCCCCTAAGTCGGGAAGGTTCCTT
GCGGTTCGCGGCGTGCCGGACGTGACAAACGGAAGCCGCACGTCTCACTAGTACCCTCGCAGACGGACAG
CGCCAGGGAGCAATGGCAGCGCGCCGACCGCGATGGGCTGTGGCCAATAGCGGCTGCTCAGCAGGGCGCG
CCGAGAGCAGCGGCCGGGAAGGGGCGGTGCGGGAGGCGGGGTGTGGGGCGGTAGTGTGGGCCCTGTTCCT
GCCCGCGCGGTGTTCCGCATTCTGCAAGCCTCCGGAGCGCACGTCGGCAGTCGGCTCCCTCGTTGACCGA
ATCACCGACCTCTCTCCCCAGGGGGATCCACCGGAGCTTACCATGACCGAGTACAAGCCCACGGTGCGCC
TCGCCACCCGCGACGACGTCCCCAGGGCCGTACGCACCCTCGCCGCCGCGTTCGCCGACTACCCCGCCAC
GCGCCACACCGTCGATCCGGACCGCCACATCGAGCGGGTCACCGAGCTGCAAGAACTCTTCCTCACGCGC
GTCGGGCTCGACATCGGCAAGGTGTGGGTCGCGGACGACGGCGCCGCGGTGGCGGTCTGGACCACGCCGG
AGAGCGTCGAAGCGGGGGCGGTGTTCGCCGAGATCGGCCCGCGCATGGCCGAGTTGAGCGGTTCCCGGCT
GGCCGCGCAGCAACAGATGGAAGGCCTCCTGGCGCCGCACCGGCCCAAGGAGCCCGCGTGGTTCCTGGCC
ACCGTCGGCGTCTCGCCCGACCACCAGGGCAAGGGTCTGGGCAGCGCCGTCGTGCTCCCCGGAGTGGAGG
CGGCCGAGCGCGCCGGGGTGCCCGCCTTCCTGGAGACCTCCGCGCCCCGCAACCTCCCCTTCTACGAGCG
GCTCGGCTTCACCGTCACCGCCGACGTCGAGGTGCCCGAAGGACCGCGCACCTGGTGCATGACCCGCAAG
CCCGGTGCCTGACGCCCGCCCCACGACCCGCAGCGCCCGACCGAAAGGAGCGCACGACCCCATGCATCGG
TACCTTTAAGACCAATGACTTACAAGGCAGCTGTAGATCTTAGCCACTTTTTAAAAGAAAAGGGGGGACT
GGAAGGGCTAATTCACTCCCAACGAAGACAAGATCTGCTTTTTGCTTGTACTGGGTCTCTCTGGTTAGAC
CAGATCTGAGCCTGGGAGCTCTCTGGCTAACTAGGGAACCCACTGCTTAAGCCTCAATAAAGCTTGCCTT
GAGTGCTTCAAGTAGTGTGTGCCCGTCTGTTGTGTGACTCTGGTAACTAGAGATCCCTCAGACCCTTTTA
GTCAGTGTGGAAAATCTCTAGCAGTAGTAGTTCATGTCATCTTATTATTCAGTATTTATAACTTGCAAAG
AAATGAATATCAGAGAGTGAGAGGAACTTGTTTATTGCAGCTTATAATGGTTACAAATAAAGCAATAGCA
TCACAAATTTCACAAATAAAGCATTTTTTTCACTGCATTCTAGTTGTGGTTTGTCCAAACTCATCAATGT
ATCTTATCATGTCTGGCTCTAGCTATCCCGCCCCTAACTCCGCCCATCCCGCCCCTAACTCCGCCCAGTT
CCGCCCATTCTCCGCCCCATGGCTGACTAATTTTTTTTATTTATGCAGAGGCCGAGGCCGCCTCGGCCTC
TGAGCTATTCCAGAAGTAGTGAGGAGGCTTTTTTGGAGGCCTAGGGACGTACCCAATTCGCCCTATAGTG
AGTCGTATTACGCGCGCTCACTGGCCGTCGTTTTACAACGTCGTGACTGGGAAAACCCTGGCGTTACCCA
ACTTAATCGCCTTGCAGCACATCCCCCTTTCGCCAGCTGGCGTAATAGCGAAGAGGCCCGCACCGATCGC
CCTTCCCAACAGTTGCGCAGCCTGAATGGCGAATGGG
[124 nt withheld, positions 2068-2191]
C
[91 nt withheld, positions 2193-2283]
A
[49 nt withheld, positions 2285-2333]
CCTTTGACGTTGGAGTCCACGTTCTTT
[37 nt withheld, positions 2361-2397]
ACCCTATCTCGGTCTATTCTTTTGATTTATAAGGGATTTTGCCGATTTCGGCCTATTGGTTAAAAAATGA
GCTGATTTAACAAAAATTTAACGCGAATTTTAACAAAATATTAACGCTTACAATTTAGGTGGCACTTTTC
GGGGAAATGTGCGCGGAACCCCTATTTGTTTATTTTTCTAAATACATTCAAATATGTATCCGCTCATGAG
ACAATAACCCTGATAAATGCTTCAATAATATTGAAAAAGGAAGAGTATGAGTATTCAACATTTCCGTGTC
GCCCTTATTCCCTTTTTTGCGGCATTTTGCCTTCCTGTTTTTGCTCACCCAGAAACGCTGGTGAAAGTAA
AAGATGCTGAAGATCAGTTGGGTGCACGAGTGGGTTACATCGAACTGGATCTCAACAGCGGTAAGATCCT
TGAGAGTTTTCGCCCCGAAGAACGTTTTCCAATGATGAGCACTTTTAAAGTTCTGCTATGTGGCGCGGTA
TTATCCCGTATTGACGCCGGGCAAGAGCAACTCGGTCGCCGCATACACTATTCTCAGAATGACTTGGTTG
AGTACTCACCAGTCACAGAAAAGCATCTTACGGATGGCATGACAGTAAGAGAATTATGCAGTGCTGCCAT
AACCATGAGTGATAACACTGCGGCCAACTTACTTCTGACAACGATCGGAGGACCGAAGGAGCTAACCGCT
TTTTTGCACAACATGGGGGATCATGTAACTCGCCTTGATCGTTGGGAACCGGAGCTGAATGAAGCCATAC
CAAACGACGAGCGTGACACCACGATGCCTGTAGCAATGGCAACAACGTTGCGCAAACTATTAACTGGCGA
ACTACTTACTCTAGCTTCCCGGCAACAATTAATAGACTGGATGGAGGCGGATAAAGTTGCAGGACCACTT
CTGCGCTCGGCCCTTCCGGCTGGCTGGTTTATTGCTGATAAATCTGGAGCCGGTGAGCGTGGGTCTCGCG
GTATCATTGCAGCACTGGGGCCAGATGGTAAGCCCTCCCGTATCGTAGTTATCTACACGACGGGGAGTCA
GGCAACTATGGATGAACGAAATAGACAGATCGCTGAGATAGGTGCCTCACTGATTAAGCATTGGTAACTG
TCAGACCAAGTTTACTCATATATACTTTAGATTGATTTAAAACTTCATTTTTAATTTAAAAGGATCTAGG
TGAAGATCCTTTTTGATAATCTCATGACCAAAATCCCTTAACGTGAGTTTTCGTTCCACTGAGCGTCAGA
CCCCGTAGAAAAGATCAAAGGATCTTCTTGAGATCCTTTTTTTCTGCGCGTAATCTGCTGCTTGCAAACA
AAAAAACCACCGCTACCAGCGGTGGTTTGTTTGCCGGATCAAGAGCTACCAACTCTTTTTCCGAAGGTAA
CTGGCTTCAGCAGAGCGCAGATACCAAATACTGTTCTTCTAGTGTAGCCGTAGTTAGGCCACCACTTCAA
GAACTCTGTAGCACCGCCTACATACCTCGCTCTGCTAATCCTGTTACCAGTGGCTGCTGCCAGTGGCGAT
AAGTCGTGTCTTACCGGGTTGGACTCAAGACGATAGTTACCGGATAAGGCGCAGCGGTCGGGCTGAACGG
GGGGTTCGTGCACACAGCCCAGCTTGGAGCGAACGACCTACACCGAACTGAGATACCTACAGCGTGAGCT
ATGAGAAAGCGCCACGCTTCCCGAAGGGAGAAAGGCGGACAGGTATCCGGTAAGCGGCAGGGTCGGAACA
GGAGAGCGCACGAGGGAGCTTCCAGGGGGAAACGCCTGGTATCTTTATAGTCCTGTCGGGTTTCGCCACC
TCTGACTTGAGCGTCGATTTTTGTGATGCTCGTCAGGGGGGCGGAGCCTATGGAAAAACGCCAGCAACGC
GGCCTTTTTACGGTTCCTGGCCTTTTGCTGGCCTTTTGCTCACATGTTCTTTCCTGCGTTATCCCCTGAT
TCTGTGGATAACCGTATTACCGCCTTTGAGTGAGCTGATACCGCTCGCCGCAGCCGAACGACCGAGCGCA
GCGAGTCAGTGAGCGAGGAAGCGGAAGAGCGCCCAATACGCAAACCGCCTCTCCCCGCGCGTTGGCCGAT
TCATTAATGCAGCTGGCACGACAGGTTTCCCGACTGGAAAGCGGGCAGTGAGCGCAACGCAATTAATGTG
AGTTAGCTCACTCATTAGGCACCCCAGGCTTTACACTTTATGCTTCCGGCTCGTATGTTGTGTGGAATTG
TGAGCGGATAACAATTTCACACAGGAAACAGCTATGACCATGATTACGCCAAGCGCGCAATTAACCCTCA
CTAAAGGGAACAAAAGCTGGAGCTGCAAGCTTAATGTAGTCTTATGCAATACTCTTGTAGTCTTGCAACA
TGGTAACGATGAGTTAGCAACATGCCTTACAAGGAGAGAAAAAGCACCGTGCATGCCGATTGGTGGAAGT
AAGGTGGTACGATCGTGCCTTATTAGGAAGGCAACAGACGGGTCTGACATGGATTGGACGAACCACTGAA
TTGCCGCATTGCAGAGATATTGTATTTAAGTGCCTAGCTCGATACATAAACGGGTCTCTCTGGTTAGACC
AGATCTGAGCCTGGGAGCTCTCTGGCTAACTAGGGAACCCACTGCTTAAGCCTCAATAAAGCTTGCCTTG
AGTGCTTCAAGTAGTGTGTGCCCGTCTGTTGTGTGACTCTGGTAACTAGAGATCCCTCAGACCCTTTTAG
TCAGTGTGGAAAATCTCTAGCAGTGGCGCCCGAACAGGGACTTGAAAGCGAAAGGGAAACCAGAGGAGCT
CTCTCGACGCAGGACTCGGCTTGCTGAAGCGCGCACGGCAAGAGGCGAGGGGCGGCGACTGGTGAGTACG
CCAAAAATTTTGACTAGCGGAGGCTAGAAGGAGAGAGATGGGTGCGAGAGCGTCAGTATTAAGCGGGGGA
GAATTAGATCGCGATGGGAAAAAATTCGGTTAAGGCCAGGGGGAAAGAAAAAATATAAATTAAAACATAT
AGTATGGGCAAGCAGGGAGCTAGAACGATTCGCAGTTAATCCTGGCCTGTTAGAAACATCAGAAGGCTGT
AGACAAATACTGGGACAGCTACAACCATCCCTTCAGACAGGATCAGAAGAACTTAGATCATTATATAATA
CAGTAGCAACCCTCTATTGTGTGCATCAAAGGATAGAGATAAAAGACACCAAGGAAGCTTTAGACAAGAT
AGAGGAAGAGCAAAACAAAAGTAAGACCACCGCACAGCAAGCGGCCGCTGATCTTCAGACCTGGAGGAGG
AGATATGAGGGACAATTGGAGAAGTGAATTATATAAATATAAAGTAGTAAAAATTGAACCATTAGGAGTA
GCACCCACCAAGGCAAAGAGAAGAGTGGTGCAGAGAGAAAAAAGAGCAGTGGGAATAGGAGCTTTGTTCC
TTGGGTTCTTGGGAGCAGCAGGAAGCACTATGGGCGCAGCGTCAATGACGCTGACGGTACAGGCCAGACA
ATTATTGTCTGGTATAGTGCAGCAGCAGAACAATTTGCTGAGGGCTATTGAGGCGCAACAGCATCTGTTG
CAACTCACAGTCTGGGGCATCAAGCAGCTCCAGGCAAGAATCCTGGCTGTGGAAAGATACCTAAAGGATC
AACAGCTCCTGGGGATTTGGGGTTGCTCTGGAAAACTCATTTGCACCACTGCTGTGCCTTGGAATGCTAG
TTGGAGTAATAAATCTCTGGAACAGATTTGGAATCACACGACCTGGATGGAGTGGGACAGAGAAATTAAC
AATTACACAAGCTTAATACACTCCTTAATTGAAGAATCGCAAAACCAGCAAGAAAAGAATGAACAAGAAT
TATTGGAATTAGATAAATGGGCAAGTTTGTGGAATTGGTTTAACATAACAAATTGGCTGTGGTATATAAA
ATTATTCATAATGATAGTAGGAGGCTTGGTAGGTTTAAGAATAGTTTTTGCTGTACTTTCTATAGTGAAT
AGAGTTAGGCAGGGATATTCACCATTATCGTTTCAGACCCACCTCCCAACCCCGAGGGGACCCGACAGGC
CCGAAGGAATAGAAGAAGAAGGTGGAGAGAGAGACAGAGACAGATCCATTCGATTAGTGAACGGATCTCG
ACGGTATCGATCACGAGACTAGCCTCGAGCGGCCGCCCCCTTCACCGAGGGCCTATTTCCCATGATTCCT
TCATATTTGCATATACGATACAAGGCTGTTAGAGAGATAATTGGAATTAATTTGACTGTAAACACAAAGA
TATTAGTACAAAATACGTGACGTAGAAAGTAATAATTTCTTGGGTAGTTTGCAGTTTTAAAATTATGTTT
TAAAATGGACTATCATATGCTTACCGTAACTTGAAAGTATTTCGATTTCTTGGCTTTATATATCTTGTGG
AAAGGACGAAACACCGGTCCTAAGGTTAAGTCGCCCTCGCTCGAGCGAGGGCGACTTAACCTTAGGTTTT
TGAATTAATTCTCGACCTCGAGACAAATGGCAGTATTCATCCACAATTTTAAAAGAAAAGGGGGGATTGG
GGGGTACAGTGCAGGGGAAAGAATAGTAGACATAATAGCAACAGACATACAAACTAAAGAATTACAAAAA
CAAATTACAAAAATTCAAAATTTTCGGGTTTATTACAGGGACAGCAGAGATCCACTTTGGCCGCGGCTCG
AG
Features (pLannotate 1.2.2; 25 found; start..end, strand, type, name):
      1..511     +  promoter       hPGK promoter: human phosphoglycerate kinase 1 promoter
    533..1132    +  CDS            PuroR: puromycin N-acetyltransferase; pac from Streptomyces alboniger; confers resistance to puromycin
   1175..1258    +  CDS            nef (fragment): NEF_HV1Z2 - Experimental evidence at protein level: Swiss-Prot protein existence level 1. Extracellular Nef protein targets CD4(+) T-lymphocytes for apoptosis by interacting with CXCR4 surface receptors. From Human immunodeficiency virus type 1 group M subtype D (isolate Z2/CDC-Z34) (HIV-1).
   1260..1493    +  LTR            3' LTR (ΔU3): self-inactivating 3' long terminal repeat (LTR) from HIV-1
   1565..1686    +  polyA_signal   SV40 poly(A) signal: SV40 polyadenylation signal
   1726..1861    +  rep_origin     SV40 ori: SV40 origin of replication
   1882..1900    -  promoter       T7 promoter: promoter for bacteriophage T7 RNA polymerase
   1908..2063    +  CDS            lacZα (fragment): LacZα fragment of β-galactosidase; lacZ fragment
   2068..2496    +  rep_origin     f1 ori (sequence partly withheld): f1 bacteriophage origin of replication; arrow indicates direction of (+) strand synthesis
   2549..2653    +  promoter       AmpR promoter: bla
   2654..3514    +  CDS            AmpR: β-lactamase; bla; confers resistance to ampicillin, carbenicillin, and related antibiotics
   3685..4273    +  rep_origin     ori: high-copy-number ColE1/pMB1/pBR322/pUC origin of replication
   4456..4548    +  CDS            lacI (fragment): lac repressor; lacI; The lac repressor binds to the lac operator to inhibit transcription in E. coli. This inhibition can be relieved by adding lactose or isopropyl-β-D-thiogalactopyranoside (IPTG).
   4561..4582    +  protein_bind   CAP binding site: CAP binding activates transcription in the presence of cAMP. E. coli catabolite activator protein
   4597..4627    +  promoter       lac promoter: promoter for the E. coli lac operon
   4635..4651    +  protein_bind   lac operator: The lac repressor binds to the lac operator to inhibit transcription in E. coli. This inhibition can be relieved by adding lactose or isopropyl-β-D-thiogalactopyranoside (IPTG). lac repressor encoded by lacI
   4696..4714    +  promoter       T3 promoter: promoter for bacteriophage T3 RNA polymerase
   4742..4968    +  promoter       RSV promoter: Rous sarcoma virus enhancer/promoter
   4969..5149    +  LTR            5' LTR (truncated): truncated 5' long terminal repeat (LTR) from HIV-1
   5196..5321    +  misc_feature   HIV-1 Ψ: packaging signal of human immunodeficiency virus type 1
   5305..5668    +  CDS            HIV-1 gag (fragment): gag protein from human immunodeficiency virus 1; gag
   5814..6047    +  misc_feature   RRE: The Rev response element (RRE) of HIV-1 allows for Rev-dependent mRNA export from the nucleus to the cytoplasm.
   6424..6524    +  CDS            Rev (fragment): human immunodeficiency virus 1 (HIV-1) Rev protein; rev; enhances nuclear export of unspliced and incompletely spliced viral mRNAs
   6574..6814    +  promoter       U6 promoter: RNA polymerase III promoter for human U6 snRNA
   6924..7041    +  misc_feature   cPPT/CTS: central polypurine tract and central termination sequence of HIV-1
