[The description below was written by a language model from this plasmid's Addgene catalogue record and pLannotate feature annotations shown in this document.]
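Description:
pLKO.1 mouse NT is a lentiviral shRNA expression plasmid built on the pLKO.1 puro backbone and carrying a non-targeting hairpin intended as a negative control for knockdown experiments in mouse cells. The catalogue lists the vector type simply as mammalian expression, but the feature table shows the full layout of a third-generation, self-inactivating HIV-1 transfer vector. An RSV promoter fused to a truncated 5' LTR drives production of the genomic RNA in packaging cells. It is followed by the Ψ packaging signal with an adjoining gag fragment, the Rev response element for Rev-dependent nuclear export, a cPPT/CTS element that aids nuclear import of the reverse-transcribed genome, and a ΔU3 3' LTR that silences LTR promoter activity after integration. Residual nef and Rev fragments are remnants of the viral sequence rather than functional genes.

The payload sits between the LTRs. A human U6 RNA polymerase III promoter transcribes the short hairpin, which was inserted by Gibson cloning and lies in the unannotated interval between U6 and the cPPT/CTS. Downstream, a human PGK promoter drives puromycin N-acetyltransferase, allowing selection of transduced or transfected cells with puromycin. The insert species field reads human even though the name and stated purpose refer to mouse cells; because the hairpin is non-targeting, this entry may be nominal.

In bacteria the plasmid replicates from a high-copy ColE1/pUC-type origin and is selected with ampicillin through β-lactamase. The backbone also retains an f1 origin, an SV40 origin and poly(A) signal, T7 and T3 promoters, and lac-derived fragments. The associated publication concerns α-synuclein aggregates and ESCRT-III, where this construct presumably served as the control for gene-specific shRNAs.
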