Addgene plasmid #242421: pLKO.1 mouse NT
Purpose: Expression of a non-targeting shRNA in mouse cells
Depositing lab: Franz-Ulrich Hartl. Depositing organization: Max Planck Institute of Biochemistry. Publication: alpha-Synuclein aggregates inhibit ESCRT-III through sequestration and collateral degradation. Sitron CS, Trinkaus VA, Galesic A, Garhammer M, Yuste-Checa P, Dransfeld U, Feigenbutz D, Zhang J, Ivashko L, Dudanova I, Harper JW, Hartl FU. Mol Cell. 2025 Sep 18;85(18):3505-3523.e17. doi: 10.1016/j.molcel.2025.08.022. Epub 2025 Sep 10. PubMed 40934925.
Backbone
  Vector backbone: pLK0.1 puro
  Backbone size w/o insert (bp): 7032
  Vector type: Mammalian Expression
Growth in bacteria
  Bacterial resistance: Ampicillin, 100 μg/mL
  Growth temperature: 37°C
  Growth strain: NEB Stable
  Copy number: High Copy
Gene/Insert
  Gene/Insert name: Non-targeting shRNA
  gRNA/shRNA sequence: ccggtcctaaggttaagtcgccctcgctcgagcgagggcgacttaaccttagg
  Species: H. sapiens (human)
  Promoter: U6
  Cloning method: Gibson Cloning
  Sequencing primers: 5′ GAGGGCCTATTTCCCATGATT
Terms and licenses: Academic/Nonprofit Terms; Industry Terms: Not Available to Industry
Depositor comments: Please visit https://doi.org/10.1101/2025.01.13.632710 for bioRxiv preprint.
How to cite: pLKO.1 mouse NT was a gift from Franz-Ulrich Hartl (Addgene plasmid # 242421 ; http://n2t.net/addgene:242421 ; RRID:Addgene_242421)
